>Addgene plasmid #19788 | BacPAK Flag-NFRKB 1-465 | addgene partial sequence | sequence record 25537 | Polyhedrin-fwd
TTTCTGTTTNGTACAGTTTTGTATAAAAAAACCTATAAATACCATGGGTCATCATCATCACCATCACGGG
TTCGACAAGCTTGGATCCCTGCAGGCCTATGCCAGACTACAAGGACGATGATGACAAGCTCGACATGGAT
TCCTTAGACCATATGCTGACAGATCCTCTGGAACTTGGTCCGTGTGGAGATGGCCATGGCACGCGCATCA
TGGAGGATTGCCTCCTGGGAGGCACCAGAGTTAGTCTGCCCGAGGACCTTCTGGAGGATCCTGAGATCTT
CTTTGATGTTGTCAGCCTCTCAACATGGCAGGAAGTGTTAAGTGATTCTCAACGTGAACACCTCCAGCAG
TTTCTGCCCCAGTTTCCTGAAGACAGTGCTGAGCAGCAGAATGAACTCATCTTAGCCTTGTTCAGTGGGG
AGAACTTCCGCTTTGGAAACCCTCTGCACATTGCCCAGAAGCTTTTCCGAGACGGACACTTTAACCCCGA
GGTGGTCAAGTACCGGCAGTTATGCTTCAAGTCACAGTACAAGCGCTACCTCAACTCCCAGCAGCAGTAT
TTCCATCGGCTGCTGAAGCAAATTCTTGCTTCCCGGAGTGATCTGCTGGAGATGGCCCGGCGGAGTGGCC
CCGCCCTTCCCTTCCGGCAGAAACGCCCTTCACCATCCCGCACACCTGAGGAGCGGGAGTGGCGGACCCA
GCAGCGCTACTTGAAAGGTCTTAAGGGAAGTGAAAGAGGAGTGTGGTGACACAGCCCTGTCATCTGATGA
AGAGGATCTCAGCTCATGGCTTCCGAGCTCTCCAGCACGTTCTCNTAGTCNTG
