[The description below was written by a language model from this plasmid's Addgene catalogue record.]
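Description:
BacPAK Flag-NFRKB 1-465 is an insect-cell expression construct built on the BacPAK8 backbone (about 5.4 kb without insert), a baculovirus transfer vector. Plasmids of this type are not used to express protein directly. Instead, they are co-introduced into insect cells with linearised baculoviral DNA, so that homologous recombination moves the expression cassette into the viral genome, and the resulting recombinant virus drives protein production in infected cells. In bacteria the plasmid is maintained under ampicillin selection. The record gives no feature table, so the origin of replication and the promoter are not explicitly stated, although BacPAK8-type vectors generally rely on the strong, very late polyhedrin promoter.

The insert is a roughly 1.5 kb fragment of human NFRKB (also known as INO80G), truncated to encode only amino acids 1–465 of the protein. It was placed between a SalI site, which was destroyed during cloning, and a KpnI site, which was retained. The catalogue entry lists both His and Flag tags at the N terminus, contributed by the modified backbone. The expressed fragment can therefore be captured by metal-affinity or anti-Flag purification and detected with anti-tag antibodies.

NFRKB is a subunit of the INO80 chromatin-remodelling complex, and the associated publication concerns how the deubiquitinating enzyme Uch37 is regulated in the proteasome and in the INO80 complex. A tagged N-terminal truncation such as this one is consistent with producing recombinant protein for domain-mapping, binding or reconstitution experiments, but the record does not specify the exact experimental use.
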