Addgene plasmid #19788: BacPAK Flag-NFRKB 1-465
Depositing lab: Joan Conaway & Ronald Conaway. Depositing organization: Stowers Institute for Medical Research. Publication: Distinct modes of regulation of the Uch37 deubiquitinating enzyme in the proteasome and in the Ino80 chromatin-remodeling complex. Yao T, Song L, Jin J, Cai Y, Takahashi H, Swanson SK, Washburn MP, Florens L, Conaway RC, Cohen RE, Conaway JW. Mol Cell. 2008 Sep 26. 31(6):909-17. 10.1016/j.molcel.2008.08.027 PubMed 18922472.
Backbone
  Vector backbone: BacPAK8
  Backbone manufacturer: Clontech
  Backbone size w/o insert (bp): 5400
  Vector type: Insect Expression
Growth in bacteria
  Bacterial resistance: Ampicillin, 100 μg/mL
  Growth temperature: 37°C
  Growth strain: DH5alpha
  Copy number: Unknown
Gene/Insert
  Gene/Insert name: NFRKB
  Species: H. sapiens (human)
  Insert size (bp): 1500
  Mutation: only contains amino acids 1-465
  GenBank ID: BC063280
  Entrez Gene: NFRKB (a.k.a. INO80G)
  Tag / fusion protein: His (N terminal on backbone); Flag (N terminal on backbone)
  Cloning method: Restriction Enzyme; 5′ cloning site SalI (destroyed during cloning); 3′ cloning site KpnI (not destroyed)
  Sequencing primers: 5′ Bac1; 3′ Bac2
Terms and licenses: Academic/Nonprofit Terms; Industry Terms: Not Available to Industry
How to cite: BacPAK Flag-NFRKB 1-465 was a gift from Joan Conaway & Ronald Conaway (Addgene plasmid # 19788 ; http://n2t.net/addgene:19788 ; RRID:Addgene_19788)
